Addgene plasmid #56104: FusionRed-CD36-C-10
Purpose: Localization: Membrane, Excitation: 580, Emission: 608
Depositing lab: Michael Davidson. Depositing organization: Florida State University, Tallahassee. Publication: A monomeric red fluorescent protein with low cytotoxicity. Shemiakina II, Ermakova GV, Cranfill PJ, Baird MA, Evans RA, Souslova EA, Staroverov DB, Gorokhovatsky AY, Putintseva EV, Gorodnicheva TV, Chepurnykh TV, Strukova L, Lukyanov S, Zaraisky AG, Davidson MW, Chudakov DM, Shcherbo D. Nat Commun. 2012;3:1204. doi: 10.1038/ncomms2208. PubMed 23149748.
Backbone
  Vector backbone: FusionRed-C1
  Backbone size w/o insert (bp): 4750
  Vector type: Mammalian Expression
  Selectable markers: Neomycin (select with G418)
Growth in bacteria
  Bacterial resistance: Kanamycin, 50 μg/mL
  Growth temperature: 37°C
  Growth strain: DH5alpha
  Copy number: High Copy
Gene/Insert
  Gene/Insert name: CD36 (alt name: NM_001127444.1)
  Species: H. sapiens (human)
  Entrez Gene: CD36 (a.k.a. BDPLT10, CHDS7, FAT, GP3B, GP4, GPIV, PASIV, SCARB3)
  Promoter: CMV
  Tag / fusion protein: FusionRed (N terminal on backbone)
  Cloning method: Unknown
  Sequencing primers: 5′ CMV-F; 3′ SV40pA-R
Terms and licenses: Academic/Nonprofit Terms; Industry Terms
Depositor comments: mKate2.7C = FusionRed. Excitation = 580; Emission = 608
How to cite: FusionRed-CD36-C-10 was a gift from Michael Davidson (Addgene plasmid # 56104 ; http://n2t.net/addgene:56104 ; RRID:Addgene_56104)
