[The description below was written by a language model from this plasmid's Addgene catalogue record.]
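Description:
FusionRed-CD36-C-10 is a mammalian expression plasmid built on the FusionRed-C1 backbone (about 4.75 kb without insert), designed to express human CD36 as a fusion to the monomeric red fluorescent protein FusionRed. The plasmid is maintained at high copy number in E. coli under kanamycin selection, and it carries a neomycin resistance marker so that transfected mammalian cells can be selected with G418. The record does not include a feature table, so elements such as the origins of replication are not itemised. The use of an SV40 polyA reverse sequencing primer suggests that an SV40 polyadenylation signal lies downstream of the insert.

Expression is driven by the CMV promoter, a strong constitutive promoter in most mammalian cell lines. FusionRed is supplied by the backbone and sits at the N terminus of the fusion, with the CD36 coding sequence (human; also known by aliases such as FAT, GPIV and SCARB3) cloned downstream of it. The "C-10" in the name probably denotes this C1-type arrangement and a 10-residue linker between the two parts, but the record does not say so, and the cloning method is listed as unknown. The depositor notes that FusionRed is the same protein as mKate2.7C, with an excitation maximum of 580 nm and an emission maximum of 608 nm.

CD36 is a membrane glycoprotein, and the stated purpose of the construct is membrane localization. It serves as a red fluorescent membrane marker for live-cell or fixed-cell imaging. It belongs to a set of localization fusions associated with the description of FusionRed as a monomeric, low-cytotoxicity red fluorescent protein.
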