>Addgene plasmid #56104 | FusionRed-CD36-C-10 | depositor partial sequence | sequence record 87011 | insert sequence
CAAATCAACGGACTTCCAAAATGTCGTAACAACTCCGCCCCATGACGCAAATGGGCGGTAGGCGTGTACG
GTGGAGGTCTATATAAGCAGAGCTGGTTTAGTGAACCGTCAGATCCGCTAGCGCTACCGGTCGCCACCAT
GGTGAGCGAGCTGATTAAGGAGAACATGCCCATGAAGCTGTACATGGAGGGCACCGTGAACAACCACCAC
TTCAAGTGCACATCCGAGGGCGAAGGCAAGCCCTACGAGGGCACCCAGACCATGAGAATCAAGGTCGTCG
AGGGCGGCCCTCTCCCCTTCGCCTTCGACATCCTGGCTACCAGCTTCATGTACGGCAGCAGAACCTTCAT
CAAGCACCCTCCGGGCATCCCCGACTTCTTTAAGCAGTCCTTCCCTGAGGGCTTCACATGGGAGAGAGTC
ACCACATACGAAGACGGGGGCGTGCTGACCGCTACCCAGGACACCAGCCTCCAGGACGGCTGCCTCATCT
ACAACGTCAAGGTTAGAGGGGTGAACTTCCCAGCCAACGGCCCTGTGATGCAGAAGAAAACACTCGGCTG
GGAGGCCTCCACCGAGACGATGTACCCCGCTGACGGCGGCCTGGAAGGCGCATGTGACATGGCCCTGAAG
CTCGTGGGCGGGGGCCACCTGATCTGCAACCTTGAGACCACATACAGATCCAAGAAACCCGCTACGAACC
TCAAGATGCCCGGCGTCTACAACGTGGACCACAGACTGGAAAGAATCAAGGAGGCCGACGATGAGACCTA
CGTCGAGCAGCACGAGGTGGCTGTGGCCAGATACTCTACTGGTGGCGCTGGTGATGGAGGTAAAGGTGGA
GGAGGTTCCGGACTCAGATCTGGCAGCAGTGGAGGTGGCTGTGACCGGAACTGTGGGCTCATCGCTGGGG
CTGTCATTGGTGCTGTCCTGGCTGTGTTTGGAGGTATTCTAATGCCAGTTGGAGACCTGCTTATCCAGAA
GACAATTAAAAAGCAAGTTGTCCTCGAAGAAGGTACAATTGCTTTTAAAAATTGGGTTAAAACAGGCACA
GAAGTTTACAGACAGTTTTGGATCTTTGATGTGCAAAATCCACAGGAAGTGATGATGAACAGCAGCAACA
TTCAAGTTAAGCAAAGAGGTCCTTATACGTACAGAGTTCGTTTTCTAGCCAAGGAAAATGTAACCCAGGA
CGCTGAGGACAACACAGTCTCTTTCCTGCAGCCCAATGGTGCCATCTTCGAACCTTCACTATCAGTTGGA
ACAGAGGCTGACAACTTCACAGTTCTCAATCTGGCTGTGGCAGCTGCATCCCATATCTATCAAAATCAAT
TTGTTCAAATGATCCTCAATTCACTTATTAACAAGTCAAAATCTTCTATGTTCCAAGTCAGAACTTTGAG
AGAACTGTTATGGGGCTATAGGGATCCATTTTTGAGTTTGGTTCCGTACCCTGTTACTACCACAGTTGGT
CTGTTTTATCCTTACAACAATACTGCAGATGGAGTTTATAAAGTTTTCAATGGAAAAGATAACATAAGTA
AAGTTGCCATAATCGACACATATAAAGGTAAAAGGAATCTGTCCTATTGGGAAAGTCACTGCGACATGAT
TAATGGTACAGATGCAGCCTCATTTCCACCTTTTGTTGAGAAAAGCCAGGTATTGCAGTTCTTTTCTTCT
GATATTTGCAGGTCAATCTATGCTGTATTTGAATCCGACGTTAATCTGAAAGGAATCCCTGTGTATAGAT
TTGTTCTTCCATCCAAGGCCTTTGCCTCTCCAGTTGAAAACCCAGACAACTATTGTTTCTGCACAGAAAA
AATTATCTCAAAAAATTGTACATCATATGGTGTGCTAGACATCAGCAAATGCAAAGAAGGGAGACCTGTG
TACATTTCACTTCCTCATTTTCTGTATGCAAGTCCTGATGTTTCAGAACCTATTGATGGATTAAACCCAA
ATGAAGAAGAACATAGGACATACTTGGATATTGAACCTATAACTGGATTCACTTTACAATTTGCAAAACG
GCTGCAGGTCAACCTATTGGTCAAGCCATCAGAAAAAATTCAAGTATTAAAGAATCTGAAGAGGAACTAT
ATTGTGCCTATTCTTTGGCTTAATGAGACTGGGACCATTGGTGATGAGAAGGCAAACATGTTCAGAAGTC
AAGTAACTGGAAAAATAAACCTCCTTGGCCTGATAGAAATGATCTTACTCAGTGTTGGTGTGGTGATGTT
TGTTGCTTTTATGATTTCATATTGTGCATGCAGATCGAAAACAATAAAATAAGAATTCTGCAGTCGACGG
TACCGCGGGCCCGGGATCCACCGGATCTAAGATAACTGATCATAATCAGCCATACCACATTT
