>Addgene plasmid #56104 | FusionRed-CD36-C-10 | addgene partial sequence | sequence record 158943 | CMV-F 5'-CGCAAATGGGCGGTAGGCGTG-3'
GCAGAGCTGGTTTAGTGAACCGTCAGATCCGCTAGCGCTACCGGTCGCCACCATGGTGAGCGAGCTGATT
AAGGAGAACATGCCCATGAAGCTGTACATGGAGGGCACCGTGAACAACCACCACTTCAAGTGCACATCCG
AGGGCGAAGGCAAGCCCTACGAGGGCACCCAGACCATGAGAATCAAGGTCGTCGAGGGCGGCCCTCTCCC
CTTCGCCTTCGACATCCTGGCTACCAGCTTCATGTACGGCAGCAGAACCTTCATCAAGCACCCTCCGGGC
ATCCCCGACTTCTTTAAGCAGTCCTTCCCTGAGGGCTTCACATGGGAGAGAGTCACCACATACGAAGACG
GGGGCGTGCTGACCGCTACCCAGGACACCAGCCTCCAGGACGGCTGCCTCATCTACAACGTCAAGGTTAG
AGGGGTGAACTTCCCAGCCAACGGCCCTGTGATGCAGAAGAAAACACTCGGCTGGGAGGCCTCCACCGAG
ACGATGTACCCCGCTGACGGCGGCCTGGAAGGCGCATGTGACATGGCCCTGAAGCTCGTGGGCGGGGGCC
ACCTGATCTGCAACCTTGAGACCACATACAGATCCAAGAAACCCGCTACGAACCTCAAGATGCCCGGCGT
CTACAACGTGGACCACAGACTGGAAAGAATCAAGGAGGCCGACGATGAGACCTACGTCGAGCAGCACGAG
GTGGCTGTGGCCAGATACTCTACTGGTGGCGCTGGTGATGGAGGTAAAGGTGGAGGAGGTTCCGGACTCA
GATCTGGCAGCAGTGGAGGTGGCTGTGACC
