>Addgene plasmid #56104 | FusionRed-CD36-C-10 | addgene partial sequence | sequence record 160225 | SV40pA-R 5'-GAAATTTGTGATGCTATTGC-3'
ACAAGTTAACAACAACAATTGCATTCATTTTATGTTTCAGGTTCAGGGGGAGGTGTGGGAGGTTTTTTAA
AGCAAGTAAAACCTCTACAAATGTGGTATGGCTGATTATGATCAGTTATCTAGATCCGGTGGATCCCGGG
CCCGCGGTACCGTCGACTGCAGAATTCTTATTTTATTGTTTTCGATCTGCATGCACAATATGAAATCATA
AAAGCAACAAACATCACCACACCAACACTGAGTAAGATCATTTCTATCAGGCCAAGGAGGTTTATTTTTC
CAGTTACTTGACTTCTGAACATGTTTGCCTTCTCATCACCAATGGTCCCAGTCTCATTAAGCCAAAGAAT
AGGCACAATATAGTTCCTCTTCAGATTCTTTAATACTTGAATTTTTTCTGATGGCTTGACCAATAGGTTG
ACCTGCAGCCGTTTTGCAAATTGTAAAGTGAATCCAGTTATAGGTTCAATATCCAAGTATGTCCTATGTT
CTTCTTCATTTGGGTTTAATCCATCAATAGGTTCTGAAACATCAGGACTTGCATACAGAAAATGAGGAAG
TGAAATGTACACAGGTCTCCCTTCTTTGCATTTGCTGATGTCTAGCACACCATATGATGTACAATTTTTT
GAGATAATTTTTTCTGTGCAGAAACAATAGTTGTCTGGGTTTTCAACTGGAGAGGCAAAGGCCTTGGATG
GAAGAACAAATCTATACACAGGGATTCCTTTCAGATTAACGTCGGATTCAAATACAGCATAGATTGACCT
GCA
